>Addgene plasmid #163757 | pTU1-A-SP44-sfGFP | addgene full sequence | sequence record 338712 | Addgene NGS Result
ACGTCTAAGAAACCATTATTATCATGACATTAACCTATAAAAATAGGCGTATCACGAGGCAGAATTTCAG
ATAAAAAAAATCCTTAGCTTTCGCTAAGGATGATTTCTGGAATTCGCGGCCGCTTCTAGAACGTCTCAAT
CTCTATTGTTCACATTCGAACCGTCTCTGCTTTGACAACATGCTGTGCGGTGTTGTAAAGTCTGGTGTAG
TACTTTAACTTTAAGAAGGAGATATACATATGTCCAAGGGCGAGGAGCTGTTCACCGGCGTCGTCCCGAT
CCTGGTCGAGCTGGACGGCGACGTGAACGGCCACAAGTTCTCCGTCCGCGGCGAGGGCGAGGGCGACGCC
ACCAACGGCAAGCTGACCCTGAAGTTCATCTGCACCACCGGCAAGCTCCCGGTCCCGTGGCCGACCCTGG
TCACCACCCTGACCTACGGCGTCCAGTGCTTCTCCCGCTACCCGGACCACATGAAGCGCCACGACTTCTT
CAAGTCCGCCATGCCCGAGGGCTACGTCCAGGAGCGGACCATCTCCTTCAAGGACGACGGCACCTACAAG
ACCCGCGCCGAGGTCAAGTTCGAGGGCGACACCCTGGTCAACCGCATCGAGCTGAAGGGCATCGACTTCA
AGGAGGACGGCAACATCCTGGGCCACAAGCTCGAGTACAACTTCAACTCCCACAACGTCTACATCACCGC
CGACAAGCAGAAGAACGGCATCAAGGCCAACTTCAAGATCCGCCACAACGTCGAGGACGGCAGCGTCCAG
CTGGCCGACCACTACCAGCAGAACACCCCGATCGGCGACGGCCCGGTCCTGCTGCCGGACAACCACTACC
TGTCCACCCAGTCCGTCCTGTCCAAGGACCCGAACGAGAAGCGCGACCACATGGTCCTGCTCGAGTTCGT
CACCGCCGCCGGCATCACCCACGGCATGGACGAGCTGTACAAGTGAGGATCCTCGACCAGGCATCAAATA
AAACGAAAGGCTCAGTCGAAAGACTGGGCCTTTCGTTTTATCTGTTGTTTGTCGGTGAACGCTCTCTACT
AGAGTCACACTGGCTCACCTTCGGGTGGGCCTTTCTGCGTTTATATGTTTGCCAGAGACGCTGCAGGCTT
CCTCGCTCACTGACTCGCTGCGCTCGGTCGTTCGGCTGCGGCGAGCGGTATCAGCTCACTCAAAGGCGGT
AATACGGTTATCCACAGAATCAGGGGATAACGCAGGAAAGAACATGTGAGCAAAAGGCCAGCAAAAGGCC
AGGAACCGTAAAAAGGCCGCGTTGCTGGCGTTTTTCCATAGGCTCCGCCCCCCTGACGAGCATCACAAAA
ATCGACGCTCAAGTCAGAGGTGGCGAAACCCGACAGGACTATAAAGATACCAGGCGTTTCCCCCTGGAAG
CTCCCTCGTGCGCTCTCCTGTTCCGACCCTGCCGCTTACCGGATACCTGTCCGCCTTTCTCCCTTCGGGA
AGCGTGGCGCTTTCTCATAGCTCACGCTGTAGGTATCTCAGTTCGGTGTAGGTCGTTCGCTCCAAGCTGG
GCTGTGTGCACGAACCCCCCGTTCAGCCCGACCGCTGCGCCTTATCCGGTAACTATCGTCTTGAGTCCAA
CCCGGTAAGACACGACTTATCGCCACTGGCAGCAGCCACTGGTAACAGGATTAGCAGAGCGAGGTATGTA
GGCGGTGCTACAGAGTTCTTGAAGTGGTGGCCTAACTACGGCTACACTAGAAGAACAGTATTTGGTATCT
GCGCTCTGCTGAAGCCAGTTACCTTCGGAAAAAGAGTTGGTAGCTCTTGATCCGGCAAACAAACCACCGC
TGGTAGCGGTGGTTTTTTTGTTTGCAAGCAGCAGATTACGCGCAGAAAAAAAGGATCTCAAGAAGATCCT
TTGATCTTTTCTACGGGGTCTGACGCTCAGTGGAACGAAAACTCACGTTAAGGGATTTTGGTCATGAGAT
TATCAAAAAGGATCTTCACCTAGATCCTTTTAAATTAAAAATGAAGTTTTAAATCAATCTAAAGTATATA
TGAGTAAACTTGGTCTGACAGTTACCAATGCTTAATCAGTGAGGCACCTATCTCAGCGATCTGTCTATTT
CGTTCATCCATAGTTGCCTGACTCCCCGTCGTGTAGATAACTACGATACGGGAGGGCTTACCATCTGGCC
CCAGTGCTGCAATGATACCGCGAGACCCACGCTCACCGGCTCCAGATTTATCAGCAATAAACCAGCCAGC
CGGAAGGGCCGAGCGCAGAAGTGGTCCTGCAACTTTATCCGCCTCCATCCAGTCTATTAATTGTTGCCGG
GAAGCTAGAGTAAGTAGTTCGCCAGTTAATAGTTTGCGCAACGTTGTTGCCATTGCTACAGGCATCGTGG
TGTCACGCTCGTCGTTTGGTATGGCTTCATTCAGCTCCGGTTCCCAACGATCAAGGCGAGTTACATGATC
CCCCATGTTGTGCAAAAAAGCGGTTAGCTCCTTCGGTCCTCCGATCGTTGTCAGAAGTAAGTTGGCCGCA
GTGTTATCACTCATGGTTATGGCAGCACTGCATAATTCTCTTACTGTCATGCCATCCGTAAGATGCTTTT
CTGTGACTGGTGAGTACTCAACCAAGTCATTCTGAGAATAGTGTATGCGGCGACCGAGTTGCTCTTGCCC
GGCGTCAATACGGGATAATACCGCGCCACATAGCAGAACTTTAAAAGTGCTCATCATTGGAAAACGTTCT
TCGGGGCGAAAACTCTCAAGGATCTTACCGCTGTTGAGATCCAGTTCGATGTAACCCACTCGTGCACCCA
ACTGATCTTCAGCATCTTTTACTTTCACCAGCGTTTCTGGGTGAGCAAAAACAGGAAGGCAAAATGCCGC
AAAAAAGGGAATAAGGGCGACACGGAAATGTTGAATACTCATACTCTTCCTTTTTCAATATTATTGAAGC
ATTTATCAGGGTTATTGTCTCATGAGCGGATACATATTTGAATGTATTTAGAAAAATAAACAAATAGGGG
TTCCGCGCACATTTCCCCGAAAAGTGCCACCTG
Features (pLannotate 1.2.2; 9 found; start..end, strand, type, name):
     64..107     -  terminator     bacterial terminator: putative bacterial transcription terminator
    110..129     +  misc_feature   BioBrick prefix: BioBrick prefix for parts that start with "ATG"
    214..232     +  RBS            RBS (fragment): efficient ribosome binding site from bacteriophage T7 gene 10 (Olins and Rangwala, 1989)
    240..953     +  CDS            Superfolder GFP: Superfolder GFP is a basic (constitutively fluorescent) green fluorescent protein published in 2005, derived from Aequorea victoria. It is reported to be a very rapidly-maturing weak dimer.
    975..1046    +  terminator     rrnB T1 terminator: transcription terminator T1 from the E. coli rrnB gene
   1062..1089    +  terminator     T7Te terminator: phage T7 early transcription terminator
   1293..1881    -  rep_origin     ori: high-copy-number ColE1/pMB1/pBR322/pUC origin of replication
   2052..2912    -  CDS            AmpR: β-lactamase; bla; confers resistance to ampicillin, carbenicillin, and related antibiotics
   2913..3017    -  promoter       AmpR promoter: bla
