[The description below was written by a language model from this plasmid's Addgene catalogue record and pLannotate feature annotations shown in this document.]
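Description:
pTU1-A-SP44-sfGFP is a small (about 3.0 kb) bacterial expression and synthetic-biology plasmid built on the pTU1-A backbone. It is propagated in E. coli as a high-copy plasmid through a ColE1/pUC-type origin of replication and is selected with ampicillin, with β-lactamase (AmpR) expressed from its native bla promoter. No Streptomyces replication or integration functions appear in the feature table, so the annotated maintenance elements are those for E. coli only.

The payload is a single transcription unit encoding superfolder GFP, a rapidly maturing, constitutively fluorescent Aequorea victoria derivative. Here it is a synthetic 717 bp coding sequence codon-optimised for Streptomyces and carries no tag or fusion partner. According to the catalogue record, expression is driven by the SP44 promoter. This promoter was not picked up by the automated annotation, but an unannotated stretch lies between the BioBrick prefix and the ribosome binding site, where it would be expected. Translation initiates from a fragment of the efficient phage T7 gene 10 RBS immediately upstream of the coding sequence. Transcription is stopped downstream by tandem rrnB T1 and T7Te terminators, and a further putative terminator upstream, on the opposite strand, helps insulate the cassette. The gene sits between retained NdeI and BamHI sites, so the reporter could in principle be exchanged for another coding sequence.

The associated publication describes a Streptomyces venezuelae cell-free toolkit. The plasmid therefore appears to serve as a fluorescent reporter for monitoring gene expression from SP44 in that system, although the record itself states only that it expresses Streptomyces codon-optimised sfGFP.
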