Addgene plasmid #163757: pTU1-A-SP44-sfGFP
Purpose: Expresses Streptomyces codon-optimised sfGFP
Depositing lab: Paul Freemont & Simon Moore. Depositing organization: Imperial College London. Publication: A Streptomyces venezuelae Cell-Free Toolkit for Synthetic Biology. Moore SJ, Lai HE, Chee SM, Toh M, Coode S, Chengan K, Capel P, Corre C, de Los Santos EL, Freemont PS. ACS Synth Biol. 2021 Feb 19;10(2):402-411. doi: 10.1021/acssynbio.0c00581. Epub 2021 Jan 26. PubMed 33497199.
Backbone
  Vector backbone: pTU1-A
  Backbone manufacturer: Freemont lab
  Backbone size w/o insert (bp): 2326
  Total vector size (bp): 3043
  Vector type: Bacterial Expression, Synthetic Biology
Growth in bacteria
  Bacterial resistance: Ampicillin, 100 μg/mL
  Growth temperature: 37°C
  Growth strain: JM109
  Copy number: High Copy
Gene/Insert
  Gene/Insert name: sfGFP
  Species: Synthetic
  Insert size (bp): 717
  GenBank ID: ASL68970.1
  Promoter: SP44
  Tag / fusion protein: None
  Cloning method: Restriction Enzyme; 5′ cloning site NdeI (not destroyed); 3′ cloning site BamHI (not destroyed)
  Sequencing primers: 5′ VF2; 3′ VR
Terms and licenses: Academic/Nonprofit Terms; Industry Terms: Not Available to Industry
Depositor comments: Please visit https://www.biorxiv.org/content/10.1101/2020.11.16.384693v2 for bioRxiv preprint.
How to cite: pTU1-A-SP44-sfGFP was a gift from Paul Freemont & Simon Moore (Addgene plasmid # 163757 ; http://n2t.net/addgene:163757 ; RRID:Addgene_163757)
