>Addgene plasmid #163757 | pTU1-A-SP44-sfGFP | depositor partial sequence | sequence record 334301 | VR sequencing
CTGGACGGCGACGTGAACGGCCACAAGTTCTCCGTCCGCGGCGAGGGCGAGGGCGACGCCACCAACGGCA
AGCTGACCCTGAAGTTCATCTGCACCACCGGCAAGCTCCCGGTCCCGTGGCCGACCCTGGTCACCACCCT
GACCTACGGCGTCCAGTGCTTCTCCCGCTACCCGGACCACATGAAGCGCCACGACTTCTTCAAGTCCGCC
ATGCCCGAGGGCTACGTCCAGGAGCGGACCATCTCCTTCAAGGACGACGGCACCTACAAGACCCGCGCCG
AGGTCAAGTTCGAGGGCGACACCCTGGTCAACCGCATCGAGCTGAAGGGCATCGACTTCAAGGAGGACGG
CAACATCCTGGGCCACAAGCTCGAGTACAACTTCAACTCCCACAACGTCTACATCACCGCCGACAAGCAG
AAGAACGGCATCAAGGCCAACTTCAAGATCCGCCACAACGTCGAGGACGGCAGCGTCCAGCTGGCCGACC
ACTACCAGCAGAACACCCCGATCGGCGACGGCCCGGTCCTGCTGCCGGACAACCACTACCTGTCCACCCA
GTCCGTCCTGTCCAAGGACCCGAACGAGAAGCGCGACCACATGGTCCTGCTCGAGTTCGTCACCGCCGCC
GGCATCACCCACGGCATGGACGAGCTGTACAAGTGAGGATCCTCGACCAGGCATCAAATAAAACGAAAGG
CTCAGTCGAAAGACTGGGCCTTTCGTTTTATCTGTTGTTTGTCGGTGAACGCTCTCTACTAGAGTCACAC
TGGCTCACCTTCGGGTGGGCCTTTCTGCGTTTATATGTTTGCCAGAGACGCTGCAG
