>Addgene plasmid #163757 | pTU1-A-SP44-sfGFP | depositor partial sequence | sequence record 334302 | VF2 sequencing
TTCGAATTACCTATAAAATAGGCGTATCACGAGGCAGAATTTCAGATAAAAAAAATCCTTAGCTTTCGCT
AAGGATGATTTCTGGAATTCGCGGCCGCTTCTAGAACGTCTCAATCTCTATTGTTCACATTCGAACCGTC
TCTGCTTTGACAACATGCTGTGCGGTGTTGTAAAGTCTGGTGTAGTACTTTAACTTTAAGAAGGAGATAT
ACATATGTCCAAGGGCGAGGAGCTGTTCACCGGCGTCGTCCCGATCCTGGTCGAGCTGGACGGCGACGTG
AACGGCCACAAGTTCTCCGTCCGCGGCGAGGGCGAGGGCGACGCCACCAACGGCAAGCTGACCCTGAAGT
TCATCTGCACCACCGGCAAGCTCCCGGTCCCGTGGCCGACCCTGGTCACCACCCTGACCTACGGCGTCCA
GTGCTTCTCCCGCTACCCGGACCACATGAAGCGCCACGACTTCTTCAAGTCCGCCATGCCCGAGGGCTAC
GTCCAGGAGCGGACCATCTCCTTCAAGGACGACGGCACCTACAAGACCCGCGCCGAGGTCAAGTTCGAGG
GCGACACCCTGGTCAACCGCATCGAGCTGAAGGGCATCGACTTCAAGGAGGACGGCAACATCCTGGGCCA
CAAGCTCGAGTACAACTTCAACTCCCACAACGTCTACATCACCGCCGACAAGCAGAAGAACGGCATCAAG
GCCAACTTCAAGATCCGCCACAACGTCGAGGACGGCAGCGTCCAGCTGGCCGACCACTACCAGCAGAACA
CCCCGATCGGCGACGGCCCGGTCCTGCTGCCGGACAACCACTACCTGTCCACCCAGTCCGTCCTGTCCAA
GGACCCGAACGAGAAGCGCGACCACATGGTCCTGCTCGAGTTCGTCACCGCCGCCGGCATCACCCACGGC
ATGGACGAGCTGTACAAGTGAGGATCCTCGACCAGGCATCAAATAAAACGAAAGGCTCAGTCGAAAGACT
GGGCCTTTCGTTTTATCTGTTGTTTGTCGGTGAACGCTCTCTACTAGAGTCACACTGGCTCACCTTCGGG
TGGGCCTTTCTGCGTTTATATGTTTGCCAGAGACGCTGCAGGCTTCCTCGCTCACTGACTCGCTGCGCTC
GGTCGTTCGGTTGCGGCGAGCGG
